Addgene plasmid #159153: mito-yHS1
Purpose: Mitochondrial labile heme reporter
Depositing lab: Amit Reddi. Depositing organization: Georgia Institute of Technology. Publication: Mitochondrial-nuclear heme trafficking in budding yeast is regulated by GTPases that control mitochondrial dynamics and ER contact sites. Martinez-Guzman O, Willoughby MM, Saini A, Dietz JV, Bohovych I, Medlock AE, Khalimonchuk O, Reddi AR. J Cell Sci. 2020 May 20;133(10). pii: jcs.237917. doi: 10.1242/jcs.237917. PubMed 32265272.
Backbone
  Vector backbone: p415GPD
  Backbone manufacturer: M. Funk
  Backbone size w/o insert (bp): 6900
  Total vector size (bp): 8700
  Vector type: Yeast Expression
  Selectable markers: LEU2
Growth in bacteria
  Bacterial resistance: Ampicillin, 100 μg/mL
  Growth temperature: 37°C
  Growth strain: DH5alpha
  Copy number: Low Copy
Gene/Insert
  Gene/Insert name: mito-yHS1
  Species: S. cerevisiae (budding yeast)
  Insert size (bp): 1800
  Promoter: GPD
  Tag / fusion protein: COX4 pre-sequence (N terminal on insert)
  Cloning method: Restriction Enzyme; 5′ cloning site SpeI (not destroyed); 3′ cloning site SalI (not destroyed)
  Sequencing primers: 5′ T3; 3′ T7 Pro
Terms and licenses: Academic/Nonprofit Terms; Industry Terms: Not Available to Industry
Depositor comments: The first-generation heme sensor, HS1, consists of a heme-binding domain, the His/Met coordinating 4-alpha-helical bundle hemoprotein cytochrome b562 (Cyt b562) (13), fused to a pair of fluorescent proteins, EGFP and Katushka 2 (mKATE2)
How to cite: mito-yHS1 was a gift from Amit Reddi (Addgene plasmid # 159153 ; http://n2t.net/addgene:159153 ; RRID:Addgene_159153)
