[The description below was written by a language model from this plasmid's Addgene catalogue record and pLannotate feature annotations shown in this document.]
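Description:
mito-yHS1 is a yeast expression plasmid of about 8.7 kb, built on the p415GPD backbone, that encodes a genetically encoded fluorescent sensor for labile heme targeted to mitochondria of Saccharomyces cerevisiae. As a shuttle vector, it carries a ColE1/pUC-type origin and an ampicillin resistance gene (β-lactamase) for propagation in E. coli. A CEN6/ARS element maintains it as a stable, low-copy centromeric plasmid in yeast, and the LEU2 marker with its own promoter allows selection by leucine prototrophy in leu2 strains. An f1 origin and remnants of the lacZα/lac promoter region, with flanking T3 and T7 promoters, are inherited from the parental cloning vector.

The roughly 1.8 kb insert, cloned between SpeI and SalI sites, is driven by the strong constitutive GPD (TDH3) promoter and terminated by the CYC1 terminator. The open reading frame begins with the COX4 (cytochrome c oxidase subunit IV) presequence, which directs import of the fusion into mitochondria, followed by mKate2 and EGFP sequences. According to the depositor, the HS1 sensor consists of the His/Met-coordinating four-helix-bundle hemoprotein cytochrome b562 fused to EGFP and mKATE2. The feature table does not annotate cytochrome b562 itself. It shows EGFP as two separate segments downstream of mKate2, so the heme-binding domain may lie within this region, but its exact position is not recorded. The stated purpose is to report labile heme in mitochondria, and the associated work concerns heme trafficking between mitochondria and the nucleus in budding yeast.
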