Features (pLannotate 1.2.2; 25 found; start..end, strand, type, name):
    310..414     -  promoter       AmpR promoter: bla
    451..954     +  misc_feature   CEN/ARS: S. cerevisiae CEN6 centromere fused to an autonomously replicating sequence
   1023..1058    +  CDS            rop (fragment): Rop protein, which maintains plasmids at low copy number; rop
   1160..1210    +  misc_feature   bom (fragment): basis of mobility region from pBR322
   1209..1325    +  CDS            NFS1 (fragment): NFS1_YEAST - Also known as SPL1 From Saccharomyces cerevisiae (strain ATCC 204508 / S288c) (Baker's yeast).
   1687..2781    -  CDS            LEU2: 3-isopropylmalate dehydrogenase, required for leucine biosynthesis; S. cerevisiae LEU2; yeast auxotrophic marker
   2782..3189    -  promoter       LEU2 promoter: S. cerevisiae LEU2
   3329..3406    -  CDS            YO192_YEAST (fragment): Experimental evidence at protein level: Swiss-Prot protein existence level 1. From Saccharomyces cerevisiae (strain ATCC 204508 / S288c) (Baker's yeast).
   3437..3489    +  misc_feature   bom (fragment): basis of mobility region from pBR322
   3517..3945    -  rep_origin     f1 ori (sequence partly withheld): f1 bacteriophage origin of replication; arrow indicates direction of (+) strand synthesis
   3949..4104    -  CDS            lacZα (fragment): LacZα fragment of β-galactosidase; lacZ fragment
   4112..4130    +  promoter       T7 promoter: promoter for bacteriophage T7 RNA polymerase
   4149..4396    -  terminator     CYC1 terminator: S. cerevisiae CYC1; transcription terminator for CYC1
   4406..4675    -  CDS            cEGFP (fragment): cEGFP is a basic (constitutively fluorescent) green fluorescent protein published in 2008, derived from Aequorea victoria.
   4688..5470    -  CDS            cEGFP: cEGFP is a basic (constitutively fluorescent) green fluorescent protein published in 2008, derived from Aequorea victoria.
   5462..6157    -  CDS            mKate2: mKate2 is a basic (constitutively fluorescent) red fluorescent protein published in 2009, derived from Entacmaea quadricolor. It is reported to be a rapidly-maturing monomer with moderate acid sensitivity.
   6182..6247    -  CDS            pre-CoxIV: mitochondrial presequence of yeast cytochfome c oxidase subunit IV (Hurt et al., 1984)
   6265..6908    -  promoter       GAP promoter: S. cerevisiae TDH3; promoter for glyceraldehyde-3-phosphate dehydrogenase
   6933..6951    -  promoter       T3 promoter: promoter for bacteriophage T3 RNA polymerase
   6996..7012    -  protein_bind   lac operator: The lac repressor binds to the lac operator to inhibit transcription in E. coli. This inhibition can be relieved by adding lactose or isopropyl-β-D-thiogalactopyranoside (IPTG). lac repressor encoded by lacI
   7020..7050    -  promoter       lac promoter: promoter for the E. coli lac operon
   7065..7086    -  protein_bind   CAP binding site: CAP binding activates transcription in the presence of cAMP. E. coli catabolite activator protein
   7099..7191    -  CDS            lacI (fragment): lac repressor; lacI; The lac repressor binds to the lac operator to inhibit transcription in E. coli. This inhibition can be relieved by adding lactose or isopropyl-β-D-thiogalactopyranoside (IPTG).
   7374..7962    -  rep_origin     ori: high-copy-number ColE1/pMB1/pBR322/pUC origin of replication
   8133..309     -  CDS            AmpR (across the origin): β-lactamase; bla; confers resistance to ampicillin, carbenicillin, and related antibiotics
>Addgene plasmid #159153 | mito-yHS1 | addgene full sequence | sequence record 361502 | Addgene NGS Result
GTACTCAACCAAGTCATTCTGAGAATAGTGTATGCGGCGACCGAGTTGCTCTTGCCCGGCGTCAATACGG
GATAATACCGCGCCACATAGCAGAACTTTAAAAGTGCTCATCATTGGAAAACGTTCTTCGGGGCGAAAAC
TCTCAAGGATCTTACCGCTGTTGAGATCCAGTTCGATGTAACCCACTCGTGCACCCAACTGATCTTCAGC
ATCTTTTACTTTCACCAGCGTTTCTGGGTGAGCAAAAACAGGAAGGCAAAATGCCGCAAAAAAGGGAATA
AGGGCGACACGGAAATGTTGAATACTCATACTCTTCCTTTTTCAATATTATTGAAGCATTTATCAGGGTT
ATTGTCTCATGAGCGGATACATATTTGAATGTATTTAGAAAAATAAACAAATAGGGGTTCCGCGCACATT
TCCCCGAAAAGTGCCACCTGGGTCCTTTTCATCACGTGCTATAAAAATAATTATAATTTAAATTTTTTAA
TATAAATATATAAATTAAAAATAGAAAGTAAAAAAAGAAATTAAAGAAAAAATAGTTTTTGTTTTCCGAA
GATGTAAAAGACTCTAGGGGGATCGCCAACAAATACTACCTTTTATCTTGCTCTTCCTGCTCTCAGGTAT
TAATGCCGAATTGTTTCATCTTGTCTGTGTAGAAGACCACACACGAAAATCCTGTGATTTTACATTTTAC
TTATCGTTAATCGAATGTATATCTATTTAATCTGCTTTTCTTGTCTAATAAATATATATGTAAAGTACGC
TTTTTGTTGAAATTTTTTAAACCTTTGTTTATTTTTTTTTCTTCATTCCGTAACTCTTCTACCTTCTTTA
TTTACTTTCTAAAATCCAAATACAAAACATAAAAATAAATAAACACAGAGTAAATTCCCAAATTATTCCA
TCATTAAAAGATACGAGGCGCGTGTAAGTTACAGGCAAGCGATCCGTCCTAAGAAACCATTATTATCATG
ACATTAACCTATAAAAATAGGCGTATCACGAGGCCCTTTCGTCTCGCGCGTTTCGGTGATGACGGTGAAA
ACCTCTGACACATGCAGCTCCCGGAGACGGTCACAGCTTGTCTGTAAGCGGATGCCGGGAGCAGACAAGC
CCGTCAGGGCGCGTCAGCGGGTGTTGGCGGGTGTCGGGGCTGGCTTAACTATGCGGCATCAGAGCAGATT
GTACTGAGAGTGCACCATATCGACTACGTCGTTAAGGCCGTTTCTGACAGAGTAAAATTCTTGAGGGAAC
TTTCACCATTATGGGAAATGGTTCAAGAAGGTATTGACTTAAACTCCATCAAATGGTCAGGTCATTGAGT
GTTTTTTATTTGTTGTATTTTTTTTTTTTTAGAGAAAATCCTCCAATATATAAATTAGGAATCATAGTTT
CATGATTTTCTGTTACACCTAACTTTTTGTGTGGTGCCCTCCTCCTTGTCAATATTAATGTTAAAGTGCA
ATTCTTTTTCCTTATCACGTTGAGCCATTAGTATCAATTTGCTTACCTGTATTCCTTTACATCCTCCTTT
TTCTCCTTCTTGATAAATGTATGTAGATTGCGTATATAGTTTCGTCTACCCTATGAACATATTCCATTTT
GTAATTTCGTGTCGTTTCTATTATGAATTTCATTTATAAAGTTTATGTACAAATATCATAAAAAAAGAGA
ATCTTTTTAAGCAAGGATTTTCTTAACTTCTTCGGCGACAGCATCACCGACTTCGGTGGTACTGTTGGAA
CCACCTAAATCACCAGTTCTGATACCTGCATCCAAAACCTTTTTAACTGCATCTTCAATGGCCTTACCTT
CTTCAGGCAAGTTCAATGACAATTTCAACATCATTGCAGCAGACAAGATAGTGGCGATAGGGTTGACCTT
ATTCTTTGGCAAATCTGGAGCAGAACCGTGGCATGGTTCGTACAAACCAAATGCGGTGTTCTTGTCTGGC
AAAGAGGCCAAGGACGCAGATGGCAACAAACCCAAGGAACCTGGGATAACGGAGGCTTCATCGGAGATGA
TATCACCAAACATGTTGCTGGTGATTATAATACCATTTAGGTGGGTTGGGTTCTTAACTAGGATCATGGC
GGCAGAATCAATCAATTGATGTTGAACCTTCAATGTAGGGAATTCGTTCTTGATGGTTTCCTCCACAGTT
TTTCTCCATAATCTTGAAGAGGCCAAAACATTAGCTTTATCCAAGGACCAAATAGGCAATGGTGGCTCAT
GTTGTAGGGCCATGAAAGCGGCCATTCTTGTGATTCTTTGCACTTCTGGAACGGTGTATTGTTCACTATC
CCAAGCGACACCATCACCATCGTCTTCCTTTCTCTTACCAAAGTAAATACCTCCCACTAATTCTCTGACA
ACAACGAAGTCAGTACCTTTAGCAAATTGTGGCTTGATTGGAGATAAGTCTAAAAGAGAGTCGGATGCAA
AGTTACATGGTCTTAAGTTGGCGTACAATTGAAGTTCTTTACGGATTTTTAGTAAACCTTGTTCAGGTCT
AACACTACCGGTACCCCATTTAGGACCACCCACAGCACCTAACAAAACGGCATCAGCCTTCTTGGAGGCT
TCCAGCGCCTCATCTGGAAGTGGAACACCTGTAGCATCGATAGCAGCACCACCAATTAAATGATTTTCGA
AATCGAACTTGACATTGGAACGAACATCAGAAATAGCTTTAAGAACCTTAATGGCTTCGGCTGTGATTTC
TTGACCAACGTGGTCACCTGGCAAAACGACGATCTTCTTAGGGGCAGACATTAGAATGGTATATCCTTGA
AATATATATATATATATTGCTGAAATGTAAAAGGTAAGAAAAGTTAGAAAGTAAGACGATTGCTAACCAC
CTATTGGAAAAAACAATAGGTCCTTAAATAATATTGTCAACTTCAAGTATTGTGATGCAAGCATTTAGTC
ATGAACGCTTCTCTATTCTATATGAAAAGCCGGTTCCGGCGCTCTCACCTTTCCTTTTTCTCCCAATTTT
TCAGTTGAAAAAGGTATATGCGTCAGGCGACCTCTGAAATTAACAAAAAATTTCCAGTCATCGAATTTGA
TTCTGTGCGATAGCGCCCCTGTGTGTTCTCGTTATGTTGAGGAAAAAAATAATGGTTGCTAAGAGATTCG
AACTCTTGCATCTTACGATACCTGAGTATTCCCACAGTTAACTGCGGTCAAGATATTTCTTGAATCAGGC
GCCTTAGACCGCTCGGCCAAACAACCAATTACTTGTTGAGAAATAGAGTATAATTATCCTATAAATATAA
CGTTTTTGAACACACATGAACAAGGAAGTACAGGACAATTGATTTTGAAGAGAATGTGGATTTTGATGTA
ATTGTTGGGATTCCATTTTTAATAAGGCAATAATATTAGGTATGTAGATATACTAGAAGTTCTCCTCGAC
CGGTCGATATGCGGTGTGAAATACCGCACAGATGCGTAAGGAGAAAATACCGCATCAGGAAATTGTAAGC
GTTAATATTTTGTTAAAATTCGCGTTAAATTTTTGTTAAATCAGCTCATTTTTTAACCAATAGGCCGAAA
TCGGCAAAATCCCTTATAAATCAAAAGAATAGACCGAGATAGGGT
[37 nt withheld, positions 3616-3652]
AAAGAACGTGGACTCCAACGTCAAAGG
[49 nt withheld, positions 3680-3728]
T
[91 nt withheld, positions 3730-3820]
G
[124 nt withheld, positions 3822-3945]
CCATTCGCCATTCAGGCTGCGCAACTGTTGGGAAGGGCGATCGGTGCGGGCCTCTTCGCTATTACGCCAG
CTGGCGAAAGGGGGATGTGCTGCAAGGCGATTAAGTTGGGTAACGCCAGGGTTTTCCCAGTCACGACGTT
GTAAAACGACGGCCAGTGAGCGCGCGTAATACGACTCACTATAGGGCGAATTGGGTACCGGCCGCAAATT
AAAGCCTTCGAGCGTCCCAAAACCTTCTCAAGCAAGGTTTTCAGTATAATGTTACATGCGTACACGCGTC
TGTACAGAAAAAAAAGAAAAATTTGAAATATAAATAACGTTCTTAATACTAACATAACTATAAAAAAATA
AATAGGGACCTAGACTTCAGGTTGTCTAACTCCTTCCTTTTCGGTTAGAGCGGATGTGGGGGGAGGGCGT
GAATGTAAGCGTGACATAACTAATTACATGACTCGAGTCATTTATACAGTTCATCCATACCCAAAGTGAT
ACCAGCAGCGGTGACAAATTCCAACAAGACCATGTGGTCGCGCTTTTCATTTGGATCTTTGGACAGTGCA
CTCTGCGTGCTCAAGTAATGGTTATCAGGTAACAGCACCGGACCATCGCCAATAGGTGTATTCTGTTGAT
AGTGGTCAGCCAGCTGAACAGAACCATCTTCGATGTTATGTCTGATCTTGAAGTTTACCTTGATGCCATT
CTTTTGCTTATCAGCCATGATGTAGACGTTGTGGGAGTTGTAGTTGTATTCCAATTTATGACCCAAGATG
TTGCCGTCTTCCTTGAAATCGATACCCTTCAATTCGATTCTGTTTACCAGCGTATCGCCTTCAAATTTGA
CTTCCGCACGTGTCTTGTAGTTACCGTCATCCTTAAAGAAAATAGTGCGTTCTTGAACGTAGCCTTCCGG
CATGGCGCTCTTGAAAAAGTCGTGCTGTTTCATATGATCTGGGTAACGTGAGAAGCATTGTACACCATAG
CCCAGAGTGGTCACCAAAGTCGGCCATGGAACAGGCAGTTTACCCGTTGTACAGATAAACTTCAAGGTCA
GTTTGCCACCTCTGTATTTCTGATGATATGCATTACGAGTGGTCTTCAGCTGTTCCGCGGCTGCTTGAGC
TTCCTTGACTTTACCCTCGTTCGCCAGTTTCAAGGCGTCATCGATTTGACCCACTAAAATGTCGAAGCCA
TGACGAAAATCTTTCATTTCTGGTGAGTCAGGAGACTTATCCTCCAGTTTCGGTGGCGTTGCTTTCTGAG
CATCCAAAGCCGCGGCGCGCATCTTTGTTAACGCGTCTTTCACTTGTGCAGCATTATCGGCCTTTTCGAT
AACCTTCAAGTTATCGTTCAGAGTTTCCATGTTGTCTTCCAGATCTGCAGAGCCACCAAAGGTAGCATCA
CCTTCGCCTTCACCCGACACGCTAAACTTATGACCATTCACATCACCGTCTAATTCAACTAAAATCGGCA
CTACACCAGTAAACAGTTCTTCACCTTTGGACACCATGGATCCACCTCTATGACCTAACTTGGACGGTAA
ATCACAGTAGCGTGCGACGGCGACTTCGTGCTGTTCCACATACGTTTCCTTGTCCGCTTCTTTGATTCTT
TCCAATCTACGATCCACGTAATAAACACCAGGCATCTTTAAGTTTTTGGCCGGCTTTTTACTACGGTACG
TTGTCTTCAGATTGCAAATCAAGTGACCGCCACCTACTAATTTCAGTGCCATGTCAGCGCGACCTTCCAG
GCCACCATCTGCCGGATACAAAGTTTCGGTACTAGCTTCCCAGCCTAATGTCTTTTTCTGCATGACTGGA
CCGTTGCTAGGAAAATTTACGCCACGGATTTTGACGTTGTAAATCAAACAACCGTCCTGTAACGAAGTAT
CTTGCGTAGCTGTCAGCACGCCACCGTCTTCATAAGTGGTAACGCGTTCCCAGGTGAAGCCTTCCGGAAA
GGACTGTTTAAAGAAATCTGGGATACCTTGCGTATGGTTGATGAATGTCTTTGAGCCGTACATAAAAGAA
GTCGCTAAGATATCGAAGGCAAACGGCAGTGGGCCACCTTCGACAGCCTTAATTCTCATAGTTTGGGTAC
CTTCATAAGGTTTACCTTCGCCTTCTGAGGTGCATTTAAAGTGGTGGTTGTTGACCGTGCCTTCCATATA
CAGCTTCATGTGCATGTTTTCCTTGATCAGTTCCGATACCATGTGCATATGAAGCTTAAGCAGATATCTA
GAGCTACACAAAGTTCTTGTGGCTGGCTTGAAAAATCTTATAGATTGACGTAGTGAAAGCATACTAGTTC
TAGAATCCGTCGAAACTAAGTTCTGGTGTTTTAAAACTAAAAAAAAGACTAACTATAAAAGTAGAATTTA
AGAAGTTTAAGAAATAGATTTACAGAATTACAATCAATACCTACCGTCTTTATATACTTATTAGTCAAGT
AGGGGAATAATTTCAGGGAACTGGTTTCAACCTTTTTTTTCAGCTTTTTCCAAATCAGAGAGAGCAGAAG
GTAATAGAAGGTGTAAGAAAATGAGATAGATACATGCGTGGGTCAATTGCCTTGTGTCATCATTTACTCC
AGGCAGGTTGCATCACTCCATTGAGGTTGTGCCCGTTTTTTGCCTGTTTGTGCCCCTGTTCTCTGTAGTT
GCGCTAAGAGAATGGACCTATGAACTGATGGTTGGTGAAGAAAACAATATTTTGGTGCTGGGATTCTTTT
TTTTTCTGGATGCCAGCTTAAAAAGCGGGCTCCATTATATTTAGTGGATGCCAGGAATAAACTGTTCACC
CAGACACCTACGATGTTATATATTCTGTGTAACCCGCCCCCTATTTTGGGCATGTACGGGTTACAGCAGA
ATTAAAAGGCTAATTTTTTGACTAAATAAAGTTAGGAAAATCACTACTATTAATTATTTACGTATTCTTT
GAAATGGCGAGTATTGATAATGATAAACTGAGCTCCAGCTTTTGTTCCCTTTAGTGAGGGTTAATTGCGC
GCTTGGCGTAATCATGGTCATAGCTGTTTCCTGTGTGAAATTGTTATCCGCTCACAATTCCACACAACAT
ACGAGCCGGAAGCATAAAGTGTAAAGCCTGGGGTGCCTAATGAGTGAGCTAACTCACATTAATTGCGTTG
CGCTCACTGCCCGCTTTCCAGTCGGGAAACCTGTCGTGCCAGCTGCATTAATGAATCGGCCAACGCGCGG
GGAGAGGCGGTTTGCGTATTGGGCGCTCTTCCGCTTCCTCGCTCACTGACTCGCTGCGCTCGGTCGTTCG
GCTGCGGCGAGCGGTATCAGCTCACTCAAAGGCGGTAATACGGTTATCCACAGAATCAGGGGATAACGCA
GGAAAGAACATGTGAGCAAAAGGCCAGCAAAAGGCCAGGAACCGTAAAAAGGCCGCGTTGCTGGCGTTTT
TCCATAGGCTCCGCCCCCCTGACGAGCATCACAAAAATCGACGCTCAAGTCAGAGGTGGCGAAACCCGAC
AGGACTATAAAGATACCAGGCGTTTCCCCCTGGAAGCTCCCTCGTGCGCTCTCCTGTTCCGACCCTGCCG
CTTACCGGATACCTGTCCGCCTTTCTCCCTTCGGGAAGCGTGGCGCTTTCTCATAGCTCACGCTGTAGGT
ATCTCAGTTCGGTGTAGGTCGTTCGCTCCAAGCTGGGCTGTGTGCACGAACCCCCCGTTCAGCCCGACCG
CTGCGCCTTATCCGGTAACTATCGTCTTGAGTCCAACCCGGTAAGACACGACTTATCGCCACTGGCAGCA
GCCACTGGTAACAGGATTAGCAGAGCGAGGTATGTAGGCGGTGCTACAGAGTTCTTGAAGTGGTGGCCTA
ACTACGGCTACACTAGAAGAACAGTATTTGGTATCTGCGCTCTGCTGAAGCCAGTTACCTTCGGAAAAAG
AGTTGGTAGCTCTTGATCCGGCAAACAAACCACCGCTGGTAGCGGTGGTTTTTTTGTTTGCAAGCAGCAG
ATTACGCGCAGAAAAAAAGGATCTCAAGAAGATCCTTTGATCTTTTCTACGGGGTCTGACGCTCAGTGGA
ACGAAAACTCACGTTAAGGGATTTTGGTCATGAGATTATCAAAAAGGATCTTCACCTAGATCCTTTTAAA
TTAAAAATGAAGTTTTAAATCAATCTAAAGTATATATGAGTAAACTTGGTCTGACAGTTACCAATGCTTA
ATCAGTGAGGCACCTATCTCAGCGATCTGTCTATTTCGTTCATCCATAGTTGCCTGACTCCCCGTCGTGT
AGATAACTACGATACGGGAGGGCTTACCATCTGGCCCCAGTGCTGCAATGATACCGCGAGACCCACGCTC
ACCGGCTCCAGATTTATCAGCAATAAACCAGCCAGCCGGAAGGGCCGAGCGCAGAAGTGGTCCTGCAACT
TTATCCGCCTCCATCCAGTCTATTAATTGTTGCCGGGAAGCTAGAGTAAGTAGTTCGCCAGTTAATAGTT
TGCGCAACGTTGTTGCCATTGCTACAGGCATCGTGGTGTCACGCTCGTCGTTTGGTATGGCTTCATTCAG
CTCCGGTTCCCAACGATCAAGGCGAGTTACATGATCCCCCATGTTGTGCAAAAAAGCGGTTAGCTCCTTC
GGTCCTCCGATCGTTGTCAGAAGTAAGTTGGCCGCAGTGTTATCACTCATGGTTATGGCAGCACTGCATA
ATTCTCTTACTGTCATGCCATCCGTAAGATGCTTTTCTGTGACTGGTGA
